Addgene plasmid #77460: SGK1 gRNA (BRDN0001145161)
Purpose: 3rd generation lentiviral gRNA plasmid targeting human SGK1
Depositing lab: John Doench & David Root. Depositing organization: Broad Institute. Publication: Optimized sgRNA design to maximize activity and minimize off-target effects of CRISPR-Cas9. Doench JG, Fusi N, Sullender M, Hegde M, Vaimberg EW, Donovan KF, Smith I, Tothova Z, Wilen C, Orchard R, Virgin HW, Listgarten J, Root DE. Nat Biotechnol. 2016 Jan 18. doi: 10.1038/nbt.3437. PubMed 26780180.
Backbone
  Vector backbone: lentiGuide-Puro
  Backbone manufacturer: Zhang Lab (Addgene plasmid # 52963)
  Vector type: Mammalian Expression, Lentiviral, CRISPR
  Selectable markers: Puromycin
Growth in bacteria
  Bacterial resistance: Ampicillin, 100 μg/mL
  Growth temperature: 37°C
  Growth strain: DH5alpha
  Copy number: High Copy
Gene/Insert
  Gene/Insert name: SGK1 (alt names: SGK1; NM_001143676.1)
  gRNA/shRNA sequence: AGACTACATTAATGGTGGAG
  Species: H. sapiens (human)
  Entrez Gene: SGK1 (a.k.a. SGK)
  Promoter: hU6
  Cloning method: Unknown
  Sequencing primers: 5′ U6-F; 3′ pS2-R
Terms and licenses: Academic/Nonprofit Terms; Industry Terms: Not Available to Industry
Depositor comments: The gRNA was designed to target the following Genbank reference sequence(s): NM_001143676.1,NM_001143677.1,NM_001143678.1,NM_005627.3. Note that this plasmid does NOT contain Cas9. It should be used in conjunction with lentiCas9-Blast (Addgene #52962) or otherwise with cell lines already expressing Cas9. Browse the full kinome gRNA library at http://www.addgene.org/pooled-library/broadgpp-human-kinome/ or visit http://www.broadinstitute.org/rnai/public/ for detailed protocols and information.
How to cite: SGK1 gRNA (BRDN0001145161) was a gift from John Doench & David Root (Addgene plasmid # 77460 ; http://n2t.net/addgene:77460 ; RRID:Addgene_77460)
