[The description below was written by a language model from this plasmid's Addgene catalogue record and pLannotate feature annotations shown in this document.]
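Description:
SGK1 gRNA (BRDN0001145161) is a third-generation lentiviral guide RNA plasmid built on the lentiGuide-Puro backbone, designed to direct Streptococcus pyogenes Cas9 to the human SGK1 gene (serum/glucocorticoid-regulated kinase 1). According to the depositor, the guide targets several SGK1 reference transcripts and belongs to a human kinome gRNA collection. In bacteria the plasmid is maintained through a high-copy ColE1/pUC-type origin and selected with ampicillin via the β-lactamase gene. The backbone also carries an f1 origin, an SV40 origin and poly(A) signal, and remnants of lac and phage promoter elements from the parental cloning vector.

The lentiviral transfer cassette begins with an RSV promoter fused to a truncated HIV-1 5' LTR, which makes genomic RNA production Tat-independent. This is followed by the Ψ packaging signal with a partial gag sequence, and the Rev response element for nuclear export of the unspliced genome. Downstream, a human U6 RNA polymerase III promoter drives the SGK1-specific spacer fused to the Cas9 gRNA scaffold, with a cPPT/CTS element nearby to aid nuclear import of the preintegration complex. A separate EF-1α promoter with its intron A expresses puromycin N-acetyltransferase, allowing selection of transduced mammalian cells. The WPRE enhances transcript stability and expression. The ΔU3 3' LTR renders the integrated provirus self-inactivating.

The plasmid does not encode Cas9, so it must be paired with a separate Cas9 vector or used in cells that already express Cas9. Its typical use is SGK1 knockout or loss-of-function studies in human cells.
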