Features (pLannotate 1.2.2; 29 found; start..end, strand, type, name):
     14..80      +  CDS            small t antigen (fragment): SV40 (simian virus 40) small t antigen
    106..317     +  promoter       EF-1α core promoter: core promoter for human elongation factor EF-1α
    318..1256    +  intron         EF-1α intron A: intron upstream of the start codon of human EF-1α
   1278..1877    +  CDS            PuroR (fragment): puromycin N-acetyltransferase; pac from Streptomyces; confers resistance to puromycin
   1893..2481    +  misc_feature   WPRE: woodchuck hepatitis virus posttranscriptional regulatory element
   2532..2551    +  misc_feature   cPPT/CTS (fragment): central polypurine tract and central termination sequence of HIV-1
   2553..2786    +  LTR            3' LTR (ΔU3): self-inactivating 3' long terminal repeat (LTR) from HIV-1
   2864..2985    +  polyA_signal   SV40 poly(A) signal: SV40 polyadenylation signal
   3025..3160    +  rep_origin     SV40 ori: SV40 origin of replication
   3181..3199    -  promoter       T7 promoter: promoter for bacteriophage T7 RNA polymerase
   3207..3362    +  CDS            lacZα (fragment): LacZα fragment of β-galactosidase; lacZ fragment
   3367..3795    +  rep_origin     f1 ori (sequence partly withheld): f1 bacteriophage origin of replication; arrow indicates direction of (+) strand synthesis
   3848..3952    +  promoter       AmpR promoter: bla
   3953..4813    +  CDS            AmpR: β-lactamase; bla; confers resistance to ampicillin, carbenicillin, and related antibiotics
   4984..5572    +  rep_origin     ori: high-copy-number ColE1/pMB1/pBR322/pUC origin of replication
   5755..5847    +  CDS            lacI (fragment): lac repressor; lacI; The lac repressor binds to the lac operator to inhibit transcription in E. coli. This inhibition can be relieved by adding lactose or isopropyl-β-D-thiogalactopyranoside (IPTG).
   5860..5881    +  protein_bind   CAP binding site: CAP binding activates transcription in the presence of cAMP. E. coli catabolite activator protein
   5896..5926    +  promoter       lac promoter: promoter for the E. coli lac operon
   5934..5950    +  protein_bind   lac operator: The lac repressor binds to the lac operator to inhibit transcription in E. coli. This inhibition can be relieved by adding lactose or isopropyl-β-D-thiogalactopyranoside (IPTG). lac repressor encoded by lacI
   5995..6013    +  promoter       T3 promoter: promoter for bacteriophage T3 RNA polymerase
   6041..6267    +  promoter       RSV promoter: Rous sarcoma virus enhancer/promoter
   6268..6448    +  LTR            5' LTR (truncated): truncated 5' long terminal repeat (LTR) from HIV-1
   6495..6620    +  misc_feature   HIV-1 Ψ: packaging signal of human immunodeficiency virus type 1
   6604..6967    +  CDS            HIV-1 gag (fragment): gag protein from human immunodeficiency virus 1; gag
   7113..7346    +  misc_feature   RRE: The Rev response element (RRE) of HIV-1 allows for Rev-dependent mRNA export from the nucleus to the cytoplasm.
   7723..7749    +  CDS            Rev (fragment): human immunodeficiency virus 1 (HIV-1) Rev protein; rev; enhances nuclear export of unspliced and incompletely spliced viral mRNAs
   7753..7993    +  promoter       U6 promoter: RNA polymerase III promoter for human U6 snRNA
   8023..8098    +  misc_RNA       gRNA scaffold: guide RNA scaffold for the Streptococcus pyogenes CRISPR/Cas9 system
   8154..8271    +  misc_feature   cPPT/CTS: central polypurine tract and central termination sequence of HIV-1
>Addgene plasmid #77460 | SGK1 gRNA (BRDN0001145161) | addgene full sequence | sequence record 187804 | Addgene Assembled Sequence
CCCGGGTGCAAAGATGGATAAAGTTTTAAACAGAGAGGAATCTTTGCAGCTAATGGACCTTCTAGGTCTT
GAAAGGAGTGGGAATTGGCTCCGGTGCCCGTCAGTGGGCAGAGCGCACATCGCCCACAGTCCCCGAGAAG
TTGGGGGGAGGGGTCGGCAATTGATCCGGTGCCTAGAGAAGGTGGCGCGGGGTAAACTGGGAAAGTGATG
TCGTGTACTGGCTCCGCCTTTTTCCCGAGGGTGGGGGAGAACCGTATATAAGTGCAGTAGTCGCCGTGAA
CGTTCTTTTTCGCAACGGGTTTGCCGCCAGAACACAGGTAAGTGCCGTGTGTGGTTCCCGCGGGCCTGGC
CTCTTTACGGGTTATGGCCCTTGCGTGCCTTGAATTACTTCCACCTGGCTGCAGTACGTGATTCTTGATC
CCGAGCTTCGGGTTGGAAGTGGGTGGGAGAGTTCGAGGCCTTGCGCTTAAGGAGCCCCTTCGCCTCGTGC
TTGAGTTGAGGCCTGGCCTGGGCGCTGGGGCCGCCGCGTGCGAATCTGGTGGCACCTTCGCGCCTGTCTC
GCTGCTTTCGATAAGTCTCTAGCCATTTAAAATTTTTGATGACCTGCTGCGACGCTTTTTTTCTGGCAAG
ATAGTCTTGTAAATGCGGGCCAAGATCTGCACACTGGTATTTCGGTTTTTGGGGCCGCGGGCGGCGACGG
GGCCCGTGCGTCCCAGCGCACATGTTCGGCGAGGCGGGGCCTGCGAGCGCGGCCACCGAGAATCGGACGG
GGGTAGTCTCAAGCTGGCCGGCCTGCTCTGGTGCCTGGCCTCGCGCCGCCGTGTATCGCCCCGCCCTGGG
CGGCAAGGCTGGCCCGGTCGGCACCAGTTGCGTGAGCGGAAAGATGGCCGCTTCCCGGCCCTGCTGCAGG
GAGCTCAAAATGGAGGACGCGGCGCTCGGGAGAGCGGGCGGGTGAGTCACCCACACAAAGGAAAAGGGCC
TTTCCGTCCTCAGCCGTCGCTTCATGTGACTCCACGGAGTACCGGGCGCCGTCCAGGCACCTCGATTAGT
TCTCGAGCTTTTGGAGTACGTCGTCTTTAGGTTGGGGGGAGGGGTTTTATGCGATGGAGTTTCCCCACAC
TGAGTGGGTGGAGACTGAAGTTAGGCCAGCTTGGCACTTGATGTAATTCTCCTTGGAATTTGCCCTTTTT
GAGTTTGGATCTTGGTTCATTCTCAAGCCTCAGACAGTGGTTCAAAGTTTTTTTCTTCCATTTCAGGTGT
CGTGACGTACGGCCACCATGACCGAGTACAAGCCCACGGTGCGCCTCGCCACCCGCGACGACGTCCCCAG
GGCCGTACGCACCCTCGCCGCCGCGTTCGCCGACTACCCCGCCACGCGCCACACCGTCGATCCGGACCGC
CACATCGAGCGGGTCACCGAGCTGCAAGAACTCTTCCTCACGCGCGTCGGGCTCGACATCGGCAAGGTGT
GGGTCGCGGACGACGGCGCCGCCGTGGCGGTCTGGACCACGCCGGAGAGCGTCGAAGCGGGGGCGGTGTT
CGCCGAGATCGGCCCGCGCATGGCCGAGTTGAGCGGTTCCCGGCTGGCCGCGCAGCAACAGATGGAAGGC
CTCCTGGCGCCGCACCGGCCCAAGGAGCCCGCGTGGTTCCTGGCCACCGTCGGAGTCTCGCCCGACCACC
AGGGCAAGGGTCTGGGCAGCGCCGTCGTGCTCCCCGGAGTGGAGGCGGCCGAGCGCGCCGGGGTGCCCGC
CTTCCTGGAGACCTCCGCGCCCCGCAACCTCCCCTTCTACGAGCGGCTCGGCTTCACCGTCACCGCCGAC
GTCGAGGTGCCCGAAGGACCGCGCACCTGGTGCATGACCCGCAAGCCCGGTGCCTGAACGCGTTAAGTCG
ACAATCAACCTCTGGATTACAAAATTTGTGAAAGATTGACTGGTATTCTTAACTATGTTGCTCCTTTTAC
GCTATGTGGATACGCTGCTTTAATGCCTTTGTATCATGCTATTGCTTCCCGTATGGCTTTCATTTTCTCC
TCCTTGTATAAATCCTGGTTGCTGTCTCTTTATGAGGAGTTGTGGCCCGTTGTCAGGCAACGTGGCGTGG
TGTGCACTGTGTTTGCTGACGCAACCCCCACTGGTTGGGGCATTGCCACCACCTGTCAGCTCCTTTCCGG
GACTTTCGCTTTCCCCCTCCCTATTGCCACGGCGGAACTCATCGCCGCCTGCCTTGCCCGCTGCTGGACA
GGGGCTCGGCTGTTGGGCACTGACAATTCCGTGGTGTTGTCGGGGAAATCATCGTCCTTTCCTTGGCTGC
TCGCCTGTGTTGCCACCTGGATTCTGCGCGGGACGTCCTTCTGCTACGTCCCTTCGGCCCTCAATCCAGC
GGACCTTCCTTCCCGCGGCCTGCTGCCGGCTCTGCGGCCTCTTCCGCGTCTTCGCCTTCGCCCTCAGACG
AGTCGGATCTCCCTTTGGGCCGCCTCCCCGCGTCGACTTTAAGACCAATGACTTACAAGGCAGCTGTAGA
TCTTAGCCACTTTTTAAAAGAAAAGGGGGGACTGGAAGGGCTAATTCACTCCCAACGAAGACAAGATCTG
CTTTTTGCTTGTACTGGGTCTCTCTGGTTAGACCAGATCTGAGCCTGGGAGCTCTCTGGCTAACTAGGGA
ACCCACTGCTTAAGCCTCAATAAAGCTTGCCTTGAGTGCTTCAAGTAGTGTGTGCCCGTCTGTTGTGTGA
CTCTGGTAACTAGAGATCCCTCAGACCCTTTTAGTCAGTGTGGAAAATCTCTAGCAGTACGTATAGTAGT
TCATGTCATCTTATTATTCAGTATTTATAACTTGCAAAGAAATGAATATCAGAGAGTGAGAGGAACTTGT
TTATTGCAGCTTATAATGGTTACAAATAAAGCAATAGCATCACAAATTTCACAAATAAAGCATTTTTTTC
ACTGCATTCTAGTTGTGGTTTGTCCAAACTCATCAATGTATCTTATCATGTCTGGCTCTAGCTATCCCGC
CCCTAACTCCGCCCATCCCGCCCCTAACTCCGCCCAGTTCCGCCCATTCTCCGCCCCATGGCTGACTAAT
TTTTTTTATTTATGCAGAGGCCGAGGCCGCCTCGGCCTCTGAGCTATTCCAGAAGTAGTGAGGAGGCTTT
TTTGGAGGCCTAGGGACGTACCCAATTCGCCCTATAGTGAGTCGTATTACGCGCGCTCACTGGCCGTCGT
TTTACAACGTCGTGACTGGGAAAACCCTGGCGTTACCCAACTTAATCGCCTTGCAGCACATCCCCCTTTC
GCCAGCTGGCGTAATAGCGAAGAGGCCCGCACCGATCGCCCTTCCCAACAGTTGCGCAGCCTGAATGGCG
AATGGG
[124 nt withheld, positions 3367-3490]
C
[91 nt withheld, positions 3492-3582]
A
[49 nt withheld, positions 3584-3632]
CCTTTGACGTTGGAGTCCACGTTCTTT
[37 nt withheld, positions 3660-3696]
ACCCTATCTCGGTCTATTCTTTTGATTTATAAGGGATTTTGCCGATTTCGGCCTATTGGTTAAAAAATGA
GCTGATTTAACAAAAATTTAACGCGAATTTTAACAAAATATTAACGCTTACAATTTAGGTGGCACTTTTC
GGGGAAATGTGCGCGGAACCCCTATTTGTTTATTTTTCTAAATACATTCAAATATGTATCCGCTCATGAG
ACAATAACCCTGATAAATGCTTCAATAATATTGAAAAAGGAAGAGTATGAGTATTCAACATTTCCGTGTC
GCCCTTATTCCCTTTTTTGCGGCATTTTGCCTTCCTGTTTTTGCTCACCCAGAAACGCTGGTGAAAGTAA
AAGATGCTGAAGATCAGTTGGGTGCACGAGTGGGTTACATCGAACTGGATCTCAACAGCGGTAAGATCCT
TGAGAGTTTTCGCCCCGAAGAACGTTTTCCAATGATGAGCACTTTTAAAGTTCTGCTATGTGGCGCGGTA
TTATCCCGTATTGACGCCGGGCAAGAGCAACTCGGTCGCCGCATACACTATTCTCAGAATGACTTGGTTG
AGTACTCACCAGTCACAGAAAAGCATCTTACGGATGGCATGACAGTAAGAGAATTATGCAGTGCTGCCAT
AACCATGAGTGATAACACTGCGGCCAACTTACTTCTGACAACGATCGGAGGACCGAAGGAGCTAACCGCT
TTTTTGCACAACATGGGGGATCATGTAACTCGCCTTGATCGTTGGGAACCGGAGCTGAATGAAGCCATAC
CAAACGACGAGCGTGACACCACGATGCCTGTAGCAATGGCAACAACGTTGCGCAAACTATTAACTGGCGA
ACTACTTACTCTAGCTTCCCGGCAACAATTAATAGACTGGATGGAGGCGGATAAAGTTGCAGGACCACTT
CTGCGCTCGGCCCTTCCGGCTGGCTGGTTTATTGCTGATAAATCTGGAGCCGGTGAGCGTGGGTCTCGCG
GTATCATTGCAGCACTGGGGCCAGATGGTAAGCCCTCCCGTATCGTAGTTATCTACACGACGGGGAGTCA
GGCAACTATGGATGAACGAAATAGACAGATCGCTGAGATAGGTGCCTCACTGATTAAGCATTGGTAACTG
TCAGACCAAGTTTACTCATATATACTTTAGATTGATTTAAAACTTCATTTTTAATTTAAAAGGATCTAGG
TGAAGATCCTTTTTGATAATCTCATGACCAAAATCCCTTAACGTGAGTTTTCGTTCCACTGAGCGTCAGA
CCCCGTAGAAAAGATCAAAGGATCTTCTTGAGATCCTTTTTTTCTGCGCGTAATCTGCTGCTTGCAAACA
AAAAAACCACCGCTACCAGCGGTGGTTTGTTTGCCGGATCAAGAGCTACCAACTCTTTTTCCGAAGGTAA
CTGGCTTCAGCAGAGCGCAGATACCAAATACTGTTCTTCTAGTGTAGCCGTAGTTAGGCCACCACTTCAA
GAACTCTGTAGCACCGCCTACATACCTCGCTCTGCTAATCCTGTTACCAGTGGCTGCTGCCAGTGGCGAT
AAGTCGTGTCTTACCGGGTTGGACTCAAGACGATAGTTACCGGATAAGGCGCAGCGGTCGGGCTGAACGG
GGGGTTCGTGCACACAGCCCAGCTTGGAGCGAACGACCTACACCGAACTGAGATACCTACAGCGTGAGCT
ATGAGAAAGCGCCACGCTTCCCGAAGGGAGAAAGGCGGACAGGTATCCGGTAAGCGGCAGGGTCGGAACA
GGAGAGCGCACGAGGGAGCTTCCAGGGGGAAACGCCTGGTATCTTTATAGTCCTGTCGGGTTTCGCCACC
TCTGACTTGAGCGTCGATTTTTGTGATGCTCGTCAGGGGGGCGGAGCCTATGGAAAAACGCCAGCAACGC
GGCCTTTTTACGGTTCCTGGCCTTTTGCTGGCCTTTTGCTCACATGTTCTTTCCTGCGTTATCCCCTGAT
TCTGTGGATAACCGTATTACCGCCTTTGAGTGAGCTGATACCGCTCGCCGCAGCCGAACGACCGAGCGCA
GCGAGTCAGTGAGCGAGGAAGCGGAAGAGCGCCCAATACGCAAACCGCCTCTCCCCGCGCGTTGGCCGAT
TCATTAATGCAGCTGGCACGACAGGTTTCCCGACTGGAAAGCGGGCAGTGAGCGCAACGCAATTAATGTG
AGTTAGCTCACTCATTAGGCACCCCAGGCTTTACACTTTATGCTTCCGGCTCGTATGTTGTGTGGAATTG
TGAGCGGATAACAATTTCACACAGGAAACAGCTATGACCATGATTACGCCAAGCGCGCAATTAACCCTCA
CTAAAGGGAACAAAAGCTGGAGCTGCAAGCTTAATGTAGTCTTATGCAATACTCTTGTAGTCTTGCAACA
TGGTAACGATGAGTTAGCAACATGCCTTACAAGGAGAGAAAAAGCACCGTGCATGCCGATTGGTGGAAGT
AAGGTGGTACGATCGTGCCTTATTAGGAAGGCAACAGACGGGTCTGACATGGATTGGACGAACCACTGAA
TTGCCGCATTGCAGAGATATTGTATTTAAGTGCCTAGCTCGATACATAAACGGGTCTCTCTGGTTAGACC
AGATCTGAGCCTGGGAGCTCTCTGGCTAACTAGGGAACCCACTGCTTAAGCCTCAATAAAGCTTGCCTTG
AGTGCTTCAAGTAGTGTGTGCCCGTCTGTTGTGTGACTCTGGTAACTAGAGATCCCTCAGACCCTTTTAG
TCAGTGTGGAAAATCTCTAGCAGTGGCGCCCGAACAGGGACTTGAAAGCGAAAGGGAAACCAGAGGAGCT
CTCTCGACGCAGGACTCGGCTTGCTGAAGCGCGCACGGCAAGAGGCGAGGGGCGGCGACTGGTGAGTACG
CCAAAAATTTTGACTAGCGGAGGCTAGAAGGAGAGAGATGGGTGCGAGAGCGTCAGTATTAAGCGGGGGA
GAATTAGATCGCGATGGGAAAAAATTCGGTTAAGGCCAGGGGGAAAGAAAAAATATAAATTAAAACATAT
AGTATGGGCAAGCAGGGAGCTAGAACGATTCGCAGTTAATCCTGGCCTGTTAGAAACATCAGAAGGCTGT
AGACAAATACTGGGACAGCTACAACCATCCCTTCAGACAGGATCAGAAGAACTTAGATCATTATATAATA
CAGTAGCAACCCTCTATTGTGTGCATCAAAGGATAGAGATAAAAGACACCAAGGAAGCTTTAGACAAGAT
AGAGGAAGAGCAAAACAAAAGTAAGACCACCGCACAGCAAGCGGCCGCTGATCTTCAGACCTGGAGGAGG
AGATATGAGGGACAATTGGAGAAGTGAATTATATAAATATAAAGTAGTAAAAATTGAACCATTAGGAGTA
GCACCCACCAAGGCAAAGAGAAGAGTGGTGCAGAGAGAAAAAAGAGCAGTGGGAATAGGAGCTTTGTTCC
TTGGGTTCTTGGGAGCAGCAGGAAGCACTATGGGCGCAGCGTCAATGACGCTGACGGTACAGGCCAGACA
ATTATTGTCTGGTATAGTGCAGCAGCAGAACAATTTGCTGAGGGCTATTGAGGCGCAACAGCATCTGTTG
CAACTCACAGTCTGGGGCATCAAGCAGCTCCAGGCAAGAATCCTGGCTGTGGAAAGATACCTAAAGGATC
AACAGCTCCTGGGGATTTGGGGTTGCTCTGGAAAACTCATTTGCACCACTGCTGTGCCTTGGAATGCTAG
TTGGAGTAATAAATCTCTGGAACAGATTTGGAATCACACGACCTGGATGGAGTGGGACAGAGAAATTAAC
AATTACACAAGCTTAATACACTCCTTAATTGAAGAATCGCAAAACCAGCAAGAAAAGAATGAACAAGAAT
TATTGGAATTAGATAAATGGGCAAGTTTGTGGAATTGGTTTAACATAACAAATTGGCTGTGGTATATAAA
ATTATTCATAATGATAGTAGGAGGCTTGGTAGGTTTAAGAATAGTTTTTGCTGTACTTTCTATAGTGAAT
AGAGTTAGGCAGGGATATTCACCATTATCGTTTCAGACCCACCTCCCAACCCCGAGGGGACCCAGAGAGG
GCCTATTTCCCATGATTCCTTCATATTTGCATATACGATACAAGGCTGTTAGAGAGATAATTAGAATTAA
TTTGACTGTAAACACAAAGATATTAGTACAAAATACGTGACGTAGAAAGTAATAATTTCTTGGGTAGTTT
GCAGTTTTAAAATTATGTTTTAAAATGGACTATCATATGCTTACCGTAACTTGAAAGTATTTCGATTTCT
TGGCTTTATATATCTTGTGGAAAGGACGAAACACCGAGACTACATTAATGGTGGAGGTTTTAGAGCTAGA
AATAGCAAGTTAAAATAAGGCTAGTCCGTTATCAACTTGAAAAAGTGGCACCGAGTCGGTGCTTTTTTAA
GCTTGGCGTAACTAGATCTTGAGACAAATGGCAGTATTCATCCACAATTTTAAAAGAAAAGGGGGGATTG
GGGGGTACAGTGCAGGGGAAAGAATAGTAGACATAATAGCAACAGACATACAAACTAAAGAATTACAAAA
ACAAATTACAAAAATTCAAAATTTTCGGGTTTATTACAGGGACAGCAGAGATCCACTTTGGCGCCGGCTC
GAGGGGG
