>Addgene plasmid #77460 | SGK1 gRNA (BRDN0001145161) | depositor partial sequence | sequence record 144920 | Target Sequence
AGACTACATTAATGGTGGAG
