>Addgene plasmid #77460 | SGK1 gRNA (BRDN0001145161) | addgene partial sequence | sequence record 187803 | hU6-F
TAGAAAGTAATAATTTCTTGGGTAGTTTGCAGTTTTAAAATTATGTTTTAAAATGGACTATCATATGCTT
ACCGTAACTTGAAAGTATTTCGATTTCTTGGCTTTATATATCTTGTGGAAAGGACGAAACACCGAGACTA
CATTAATGGTGGAGGTTTTAGAGCTAGAAATAGCAAGTTAAAATAAGGCTAGTCCGTTATCAACTTGAAA
AAGTGGCACCGAGTCGGTGCTTTTTTAAGCTTGGCGTAACTAGATCTTGAGACAAATGGCAGTATTCATC
CACAATTTTAAAAGAAAAGGGGGGATTGGGGGGTACAGTGCAGGGGAAAGAATAGTAGACATAATAGCAA
CAGACATACAAACTAAAGAATTACAAAAACAAATTACAAAAATTCAAAATTTTCGGGTTTATTACAGGGA
CAGCAGAGATCCACTTTGGCGCCGGCTCGAGGGGGCCCGGGTGCAAAGATGGATAAAGTTTTAAACAGAG
AGGAATCTTTGCAGCTAATGGACCTTCTAGGTCTTGAAAGGAGTGGGAATTGGCTCCGGTGCCCGTCAGT
GGGCAGAGCG
